Addgene plasmid #105453: pISH-Cnga4
Purpose: to generate a riboprobe for in situ hybridazation
Depositing lab: Peter Mombaerts. Depositing organization: Max Planck Research Unit for Neurogenetics. Publication: Trpc2-expressing sensory neurons in the mouse main olfactory epithelium of type B express the soluble guanylate cyclase Gucy1b2. Omura M, Mombaerts P. Mol Cell Neurosci. 2015 Mar;65:114-24. doi: 10.1016/j.mcn.2015.02.012. Epub 2015 Feb 19. PubMed 25701815.
Backbone
  Vector backbone: pGEM-T
  Backbone size w/o insert (bp): 3000
  Vector type: to ganerate riboprobe
Growth in bacteria
  Bacterial resistance: Ampicillin, 100 μg/mL
  Growth temperature: 37°C
  Growth strain: DH5alpha
  Copy number: High Copy
Gene/Insert
  Gene/Insert name: Cnga4
  Species: M. musculus (mouse)
  Insert size (bp): 1139
  Entrez Gene: Cnga4
  Cloning method: Unknown
  Sequencing primers: 5′ M13-for; 3′ M13-Reverse
Terms and licenses: Academic/Nonprofit Terms; Industry Terms: Not Available to Industry
Depositor comments: Linearize with NcoI, use SP6 RNA polymerase for IVT.
How to cite: pISH-Cnga4 was a gift from Peter Mombaerts (Addgene plasmid # 105453 ; http://n2t.net/addgene:105453 ; RRID:Addgene_105453)
