[The description below was written by a language model from this plasmid's Addgene catalogue record and pLannotate feature annotations shown in this document.]
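Description:
pISH-Cnga4 is a small bacterial cloning plasmid built on the pGEM-T backbone and intended as a template for in vitro transcription of a riboprobe for in situ hybridization. It is not an expression vector for any cell type. It is maintained in E. coli at high copy through a ColE1/pUC-type origin and selected with ampicillin via the β-lactamase gene and its native promoter. The backbone also carries an f1 phage origin, which allows single-stranded DNA production. Remnants of the lac region are present too: the lac promoter and operator, a CAP binding site, and a lacZα fragment interrupted by the cloning site, which is the usual arrangement for blue/white screening in this vector family.

The insert is a roughly 1.1 kb fragment of mouse Cnga4, which encodes the modulatory subunit of the olfactory cyclic nucleotide-gated cation channel involved in odorant signal transduction and adaptation. The annotation tool matched it to the human orthologue, but the catalogue lists the species as mouse. The fragment lies between opposing T7 and SP6 bacteriophage promoters, with its coding sense running in the T7 direction. Transcription from the SP6 promoter on the opposite strand therefore yields RNA complementary to the mRNA. This agrees with the depositor's note that the plasmid is linearized with NcoI and transcribed with SP6 RNA polymerase to produce a run-off probe. A short annotated hit to a hornet peptide between the insert and the SP6 promoter is most likely a spurious match to polylinker sequence. The associated work concerns sensory neuron subtypes in the mouse main olfactory epithelium, where such a probe would detect Cnga4-expressing cells. The cloning method is not recorded.
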