Features (pLannotate 1.2.2; 14 found; start..end, strand, type, name):
     24..42      +  promoter       T7 promoter: promoter for bacteriophage T7 RNA polymerase
     93..1235    +  CDS            CNGA4 (fragment): CNGA4_HUMAN - Experimental evidence at protein level: Swiss-Prot protein existence level 1. Second messenger, cAMP, causes the opening of cation- selective cyclic nucleotide-gated (CNG) channels and depolarization of the neuron (olfactory sensory neurons, OSNs). CNGA4 is the modulatory subunit of this channel which is known to play a central role in the transduction of odorant signals and subsequent adaptation. By accelerating the calcium-mediated negative feedback in olfactory signaling it allows rapid adaptation to odor stimulation and extends its range of odor detection (By similarity). Fro
   1241..1294    -  CDS            VESPI_VESMG (fragment): Experimental evidence at protein level: Swiss-Prot protein existence level 1. Shows contractile activity on isolated ileum smooth muscle. From Vespa magnifica (Hornet).
   1306..1324    -  promoter       SP6 promoter: promoter for bacteriophage SP6 RNA polymerase
   1366..1382    -  protein_bind   lac operator: The lac repressor binds to the lac operator to inhibit transcription in E. coli. This inhibition can be relieved by adding lactose or isopropyl-β-D-thiogalactopyranoside (IPTG). lac repressor encoded by lacI
   1390..1420    -  promoter       lac promoter: promoter for the E. coli lac operon
   1435..1456    -  protein_bind   CAP binding site: CAP binding activates transcription in the presence of cAMP. E. coli catabolite activator protein
   1469..1561    -  CDS            lacI (fragment): lac repressor; lacI; The lac repressor binds to the lac operator to inhibit transcription in E. coli. This inhibition can be relieved by adding lactose or isopropyl-β-D-thiogalactopyranoside (IPTG).
   1744..2332    -  rep_origin     ori: high-copy-number ColE1/pMB1/pBR322/pUC origin of replication
   2503..3363    -  CDS            AmpR: β-lactamase; bla; confers resistance to ampicillin, carbenicillin, and related antibiotics
   3364..3468    -  promoter       AmpR promoter: bla
   3495..3545    +  misc_feature   bom (fragment): basis of mobility region from pBR322
   3573..4001    -  rep_origin     f1 ori (sequence partly withheld): f1 bacteriophage origin of replication; arrow indicates direction of (+) strand synthesis
   4005..21      -  CDS            lacZα (fragment) (across the origin): LacZα fragment of β-galactosidase; lacZ fragment
>Addgene plasmid #105453 | pISH-Cnga4 | addgene full sequence | sequence record 203499 | Addgene NGS Result
GTAAAACGACGGCCAGTGAATTGTAATACGACTCACTATAGGGCGAATTGGGCCCGACGTCGCATGCTCC
CGGCCGCCATGGCCGCGGGATTATGAGCCAGGACAGCAAAGTGAAGACAACAGAGTCCACGCCCCCAGCC
CCAACCAAAGCCAGGAAGTGGCTGCCAGTCCTAGACCCATCTGGGGATTATTACTACTGGTGGCTGAACA
CGATGGTCTTCCCAATCATGTATAATCTCATCATCGTTGTATGCAGGGCCTGCTTTCCTGACTTGCAACA
CAGTTACCTGGTGGCCTGGTTTGTGCTGGACTACACGAGTGACCTGCTGTACCTACTAGATATTGGGGTA
CGCTTCCACACAGGATTCCTAGAACAGGGCATCCTGGTGGTAGACAAAAGCATGATCGCCAGTCGCTATG
TACGCACCTGGAGCTTCCTGTTGGACCTGGCTTCCCTGGTCCCCACAGATGCAGCCTACGTGCAGCTAGG
CCCCCACATCCCTACACTCCGGCTAAACCGCTTTCTCCGAGTGCCTCGCCTCTTTGAGGCTTTCGACCGT
ACAGAGACCCGCACAGCTTACCCAAATGCCTTCCGCATAGCCAAGCTGATGATCTACATTTTTGTCGTCA
TCCATTGGAACAGCTGCTTATACTTCGCCCTGTCCAGGTACCTGGGCTTCGGACGGGATGCATGGGTATA
CCCAGACCCTGCGCAGCCTGGCTTTGAGCGCTTGCGGCGCCAGTATCTCTACAGCTTCTACTTCTCCACT
CTGATCCTGACCACTGTGGGTGACACACCGCTGCCAGCCCGAGAGGAAGAGTACCTCTTCATGGTGGGTG
ACTTCCTGCTGGCCGTCATGGGTTTCGCCACCATCATGGGTAGCATGAGCTCTGTCATTTACAACATGAA
CACGGCAGATGCAGCCTTCTACCCAGACCATGCTCTGGTAAAGAAATACATGAAGCTACAGCACGTCAAC
CGAAGGCTGGAGCGGCGCGTTATTGACTGGTACCAGCATCTGCAGATCAACAAGAAGATGACCAATGAGG
TAGCCATCTTGCAGCACTTGCCTGAGCGGCTGCGGGCAGAGGTCGCTGTATCCGTACACCTGTCTACCCT
GAGCCGAGTACAGATCTTCCAGAACTGTGAAGCCAGCCTGCTGGAAGAGCTGGTGCTAAAGCTCCAGCCC
CAGACCTACTCACCAGGCGCATACGTATGCCGCAAAGGGGAAATCACTAGTGCGGCCGCCTGCAGGTCGA
CCATATGGGAGAGCTCCCAACGCGTTGGATGCATAGCTTGAGTATTCTATAGTGTCACCTAAATAGCTTG
GCGTAATCATGGTCATAGCTGTTTCCTGTGTGAAATTGTTATCCGCTCACAATTCCACACAACATACGAG
CCGGAAGCATAAAGTGTAAAGCCTGGGGTGCCTAATGAGTGAGCTAACTCACATTAATTGCGTTGCGCTC
ACTGCCCGCTTTCCAGTCGGGAAACCTGTCGTGCCAGCTGCATTAATGAATCGGCCAACGCGCGGGGAGA
GGCGGTTTGCGTATTGGGCGCTCTTCCGCTTCCTCGCTCACTGACTCGCTGCGCTCGGTCGTTCGGCTGC
GGCGAGCGGTATCAGCTCACTCAAAGGCGGTAATACGGTTATCCACAGAATCAGGGGATAACGCAGGAAA
GAACATGTGAGCAAAAGGCCAGCAAAAGGCCAGGAACCGTAAAAAGGCCGCGTTGCTGGCGTTTTTCCAT
AGGCTCCGCCCCCCTGACGAGCATCACAAAAATCGACGCTCAAGTCAGAGGTGGCGAAACCCGACAGGAC
TATAAAGATACCAGGCGTTTCCCCCTGGAAGCTCCCTCGTGCGCTCTCCTGTTCCGACCCTGCCGCTTAC
CGGATACCTGTCCGCCTTTCTCCCTTCGGGAAGCGTGGCGCTTTCTCATAGCTCACGCTGTAGGTATCTC
AGTTCGGTGTAGGTCGTTCGCTCCAAGCTGGGCTGTGTGCACGAACCCCCCGTTCAGCCCGACCGCTGCG
CCTTATCCGGTAACTATCGTCTTGAGTCCAACCCGGTAAGACACGACTTATCGCCACTGGCAGCAGCCAC
TGGTAACAGGATTAGCAGAGCGAGGTATGTAGGCGGTGCTACAGAGTTCTTGAAGTGGTGGCCTAACTAC
GGCTACACTAGAAGAACAGTATTTGGTATCTGCGCTCTGCTGAAGCCAGTTACCTTCGGAAAAAGAGTTG
GTAGCTCTTGATCCGGCAAACAAACCACCGCTGGTAGCGGTGGTTTTTTTGTTTGCAAGCAGCAGATTAC
GCGCAGAAAAAAAGGATCTCAAGAAGATCCTTTGATCTTTTCTACGGGGTCTGACGCTCAGTGGAACGAA
AACTCACGTTAAGGGATTTTGGTCATGAGATTATCAAAAAGGATCTTCACCTAGATCCTTTTAAATTAAA
AATGAAGTTTTAAATCAATCTAAAGTATATATGAGTAAACTTGGTCTGACAGTTACCAATGCTTAATCAG
TGAGGCACCTATCTCAGCGATCTGTCTATTTCGTTCATCCATAGTTGCCTGACTCCCCGTCGTGTAGATA
ACTACGATACGGGAGGGCTTACCATCTGGCCCCAGTGCTGCAATGATACCGCGAGACCCACGCTCACCGG
CTCCAGATTTATCAGCAATAAACCAGCCAGCCGGAAGGGCCGAGCGCAGAAGTGGTCCTGCAACTTTATC
CGCCTCCATCCAGTCTATTAATTGTTGCCGGGAAGCTAGAGTAAGTAGTTCGCCAGTTAATAGTTTGCGC
AACGTTGTTGCCATTGCTACAGGCATCGTGGTGTCACGCTCGTCGTTTGGTATGGCTTCATTCAGCTCCG
GTTCCCAACGATCAAGGCGAGTTACATGATCCCCCATGTTGTGCAAAAAAGCGGTTAGCTCCTTCGGTCC
TCCGATCGTTGTCAGAAGTAAGTTGGCCGCAGTGTTATCACTCATGGTTATGGCAGCACTGCATAATTCT
CTTACTGTCATGCCATCCGTAAGATGCTTTTCTGTGACTGGTGAGTACTCAACCAAGTCATTCTGAGAAT
AGTGTATGCGGCGACCGAGTTGCTCTTGCCCGGCGTCAATACGGGATAATACCGCGCCACATAGCAGAAC
TTTAAAAGTGCTCATCATTGGAAAACGTTCTTCGGGGCGAAAACTCTCAAGGATCTTACCGCTGTTGAGA
TCCAGTTCGATGTAACCCACTCGTGCACCCAACTGATCTTCAGCATCTTTTACTTTCACCAGCGTTTCTG
GGTGAGCAAAAACAGGAAGGCAAAATGCCGCAAAAAAGGGAATAAGGGCGACACGGAAATGTTGAATACT
CATACTCTTCCTTTTTCAATATTATTGAAGCATTTATCAGGGTTATTGTCTCATGAGCGGATACATATTT
GAATGTATTTAGAAAAATAAACAAATAGGGGTTCCGCGCACATTTCCCCGAAAAGTGCCACCTGATGCGG
TGTGAAATACCGCACAGATGCGTAAGGAGAAAATACCGCATCAGGAAATTGTAAGCGTTAATATTTTGTT
AAAATTCGCGTTAAATTTTTGTTAAATCAGCTCATTTTTTAACCAATAGGCCGAAATCGGCAAAATCCCT
TATAAATCAAAAGAATAGACCGAGATAGGGT
[37 nt withheld, positions 3672-3708]
AAAGAACGTGGACTCCAACGTCAAAGG
[49 nt withheld, positions 3736-3784]
T
[91 nt withheld, positions 3786-3876]
G
[124 nt withheld, positions 3878-4001]
CCATTCGCCATTCAGGCTGCGCAACTGTTGGGAAGGGCGATCGGTGCGGGCCTCTTCGCTATTACGCCAG
CTGGCGAAAGGGGGATGTGCTGCAAGGCGATTAAGTTGGGTAACGCCAGGGTTTTCCCAGTCACGACGTT
