>Addgene plasmid #105453 | pISH-Cnga4 | depositor partial sequence | sequence record 199615 | insert: sequenced with M13-for primer
CCGCGGGATTATGAGCCAGGACAGCAAAGTGAAGACAACAGAGTCCACGCCCCCAGCCCCAACCAAAGCC
AGGAAGTGGCTGCCAGTCCTAGACCCATCTGGGGATTATTACTACTGGTGGCTGAACACGATGGTCTTCC
CAATCATGTATAATCTCATCATCGTTGTATGCAGGGCCTGCTTTCCTGACTTGCAACACAGTTACCTGGT
GGCCTGGTTTGTGCTGGACTACACGAGTGACCTGCTGTACCTACTAGATATTGGGGTACGCTTCCACACA
GGATTCCTAGAACAGGGCATCCTGGTGGTAGACAAAAGCATGATCGCCAGTCGCTATGTACGCACCTGGA
GCTTCCTGTTGGACCTGGCTTCCCTGGTCCCCACAGATGCAGCCTACGTGCAGCTAGGCCCCCACATCCC
TACACTCCGGCTAAACCGCTTTCTCCGAGTGCCTCGCCTCTTTGAGGCTTTCGACCGTACAGAGACCCGC
ACAGCTTACCCAAATGCCTTCCGCATAGCCAAGCTGATGATCTACATTTTTGTCGTCATCCATTGGAACA
GCTGCTTATACTTCGCCCTGTCCAGGTACCTGGGCTTCGGACGGGATGCATGGGTATACCCAGACCCTGC
GCAGCCTGGCTTTGAGCGCTTGCGGCGCCAGTATCTCTACAGCTTCTACTTCTCCACTCTGATCCTGACC
ACTGTGGGTGACACACCGCTGCCAGCCCGAGAGGAAGAGTACCTCTTCATGGTGGGTGACTTCCTGCTGG
CCGTCATGGGTTTCGCCACCATCATGGGTAGCATGAGCTCTGTCATTTACAACATGAACACGGCAGATGC
AGCCTTCTACCCAGACCATGCTCTGGTAAAGAAATACATGAAGCTACAGCACGTCAACCG
