>Addgene plasmid #105453 | pISH-Cnga4 | depositor partial sequence | sequence record 199616 | insert: sequenced with M31-rev primer
GCATCCAACGCGTTGGGAGCTCTCCCATATGGTCGACCTGCAGGCGGCCGCACTAGTGATTTCCCCTTTG
CGGCATACGTATGCGCCTGGTGAGTAGGTCTGGGGCTGGAGCTTTAGCACCAGCTCTTCCAGCAGGCTGG
CTTCACAGTTCTGGAAGATCTGTACTCGGCTCAGGGTAGACAGGTGTACGGATACAGCGACCTCTGCCCG
CAGCCGCTCAGGCAAGTGCTGCAAGATGGCTACCTCATTGGTCATCTTCTTGTTGATCTGCAGATGCTGG
TACCAGTCAATAACGCGCCGCTCCAGCCTTCGGTTGACGTGCTGTAGCTTCATGTATTTCTTTACCAGAG
CATGGTCTGGGTAGAAGGCTGCATCTGCCGTGTTCATGTTGTAAATGACAGAGCTCATGCTACCCATGAT
GGTGGCGAAACCCATGACGGCCAGCAGGAAGTCACCCACCATGAAGAGGTACTCTTCCTCTCGGGCTGGC
AGCGGTGTGTCACCCACAGTGGTCAGGATCAGAGTGGAGAAGTAGAAGCTGTAGAGATACTGGCGCCGCA
AGCGCTCAAAGCCAGGCTGCGCAGGGTCTGGGTATACCCATGCATCCCGTCCGAAGCCCAGGTACCTGGA
CAGGGCGAAGTATAAGCAGCTGTTCCAATGGATGACGACAAAAATGTAGATCATCAGCTTGGCTATGCGG
AAGGCATTTGGGTAAGCTGTGCGGGTCTCTGTACGGTCGAAAGCCTCAAAGAGGCGAGGCACTCGGAGAA
AGCGGTTTAGCCGGAGTGTAGGGATGTGGGGGCCTAGCTGCACGTAGGCTGCATCTGTGGGGACCAGGGA
AGCCAGGTCCAACAGGAAGCTCCAGGTGCGTACATAGCGACTGGCGATCATGCTTTTGTCTACCACCAGG
ATGCCCTGTT
